>Addgene plasmid #167586 | pSICO-CPSF6-iRFP670 | depositor full sequence | sequence record 325538 | pSICO-CPSF6-iRFP670 sequence 9636 bps
GTCGACGGATCGGGAGATCTCCCGATCCCCTATGGTGCACTCTCAGTACAATCTGCTCTGATGCCGCATA
GTTAAGCCAGTATCTGCTCCCTGCTTGTGTGTTGGAGGTCGCTGAGTAGTGCGCGAGCAAAATTTAAGCT
ACAACAAGGCAAGGCTTGACCGACAATTGCATGAAGAATCTGCTTAGGGTTAGGCGTTTTGCGCTGCTTC
GCGATGTACGGGCCAGATATACGCGTTGACATTGATTATTGACTAGTTATTAATAGTAATCAATTACGGG
GTCATTAGTTCATAGCCCATATATGGAGTTCCGCGTTACATAACTTACGGTAAATGGCCCGCCTGGCTGA
CCGCCCAACGACCCCCGCCCATTGACGTCAATAATGACGTATGTTCCCATAGTAACGCCAATAGGGACTT
TCCATTGACGTCAATGGGTGGAGTATTTACGGTAAACTGCCCACTTGGCAGTACATCAAGTGTATCATAT
GCCAAGTACGCCCCCTATTGACGTCAATGACGGTAAATGGCCCGCCTGGCATTATGCCCAGTACATGACC
TTATGGGACTTTCCTACTTGGCAGTACATCTACGTATTAGTCATCGCTATTACCATGGTGATGCGGTTTT
GGCAGTACATCAATGGGCGTGGATAGCGGTTTGACTCACGGGGATTTCCAAGTCTCCACCCCATTGACGT
CAATGGGAGTTTGTTTTGGCACCAAAATCAACGGGACTTTCCAAAATGTCGTAACAACTCCGCCCCATTG
ACGCAAATGGGCGGTAGGCGTGTACGGTGGGAGGTCTATATAAGCAGCGCGTTTTGCCTGTACTGGGTCT
CTCTGGTTAGACCAGATCTGAGCCTGGGAGCTCTCTGGCTAACTAGGGAACCCACTGCTTAAGCCTCAAT
AAAGCTTGCCTTGAGTGCTTCAAGTAGTGTGTGCCCGTCTGTTGTGTGACTCTGGTAACTAGAGATCCCT
CAGACCCTTTTAGTCAGTGTGGAAAATCTCTAGCAGTGGCGCCCGAACAGGGACTTGAAAGCGAAAGGGA
AACCAGAGGAGCTCTCTCGACGCAGGACTCGGCTTGCTGAAGCGCGCACGGCAAGAGGCGAGGGGCGGCG
ACTGGTGAGTACGCCAAAAATTTTGACTAGCGGAGGCTAGAAGGAGAGAGATGGGTGCGAGAGCGTCAGT
ATTAAGCGGGGGAGAATTAGATCGCGATGGGAAAAAATTCGGTTAAGGCCAGGGGGAAAGAAAAAATATA
AATTAAAACATATAGTATGGGCAAGCAGGGAGCTAGAACGATTCGCAGTTAATCCTGGCCTGTTAGAAAC
ATCAGAAGGCTGTAGACAAATACTGGGACAGCTACAACCATCCCTTCAGACAGGATCAGAAGAACTTAGA
TCATTATATAATACAGTAGCAACCCTCTATTGTGTGCATCAAAGGATAGAGATAAAAGACACCAAGGAAG
CTTTAGACAAGATAGAGGAAGAGCAAAACAAAAGTAAGACCACCGCACAGCAAGCGGCCGGCCGCGCTGA
TCTTCAGACCTGGAGGAGGAGATATGAGGGACAATTGGAGAAGTGAATTATATAAATATAAAGTAGTAAA
AATTGAACCATTAGGAGTAGCACCCACCAAGGCAAAGAGAAGAGTGGTGCAGAGAGAAAAAAGAGCAGTG
GGAATAGGAGCTTTGTTCCTTGGGTTCTTGGGAGCAGCAGGAAGCACTATGGGCGCAGCGTCAATGACGC
TGACGGTACAGGCCAGACAATTATTGTCTGGTATAGTGCAGCAGCAGAACAATTTGCTGAGGGCTATTGA
GGCGCAACAGCATCTGTTGCAACTCACAGTCTGGGGCATCAAGCAGCTCCAGGCAAGAATCCTGGCTGTG
GAAAGATACCTAAAGGATCAACAGCTCCTGGGGATTTGGGGTTGCTCTGGAAAACTCATTTGCACCACTG
CTGTGCCTTGGAATGCTAGTTGGAGTAATAAATCTCTGGAACAGATTTGGAATCACACGACCTGGATGGA
GTGGGACAGAGAAATTAACAATTACACAAGCTTAATACACTCCTTAATTGAAGAATCGCAAAACCAGCAA
GAAAAGAATGAACAAGAATTATTGGAATTAGATAAATGGGCAAGTTTGTGGAATTGGTTTAACATAACAA
ATTGGCTGTGGTATATAAAATTATTCATAATGATAGTAGGAGGCTTGGTAGGTTTAAGAATAGTTTTTGC
TGTACTTTCTATAGTGAATAGAGTTAGGCAGGGATATTCACCATTATCGTTTCAGACCCACCTCCCAACC
CCGAGGGGACCCGACAGGCCCGAAGGAATAGAAGAAGAAGGTGGAGAGAGAGACAGAGACAGATCCATTC
GATTAGTGAACGGATCGGCACTGCGTGCGCCAATTCTGCAGACAAATGGCAGTATTCATCCACAATTTTA
AAAGAAAAGGGGGGATTGGGGGGTACAGTGCAGGGGAAAGAATAGTAGACATAATAGCAACAGACATACA
AACTAAAGAATTACAAAAACAAATTACAAAAATTCAAAATTTTCGGGTTTATTACAGGGACAGCAGAGAT
CCAGTTTGGTTAGTACCGGGCCCGCTCTAGAGATCCGACGCCGCCATCTCTAGGCCCGCGCCGGCCCCCT
CGCACAGACTTGTGGGAGAAGCTCGGCTACTCCCCTGCCCCGGTTAATTTGCATATAATATTTCCTAGTA
ACTATAGAGGCTTAATGTGCGATAAAAGACAGATAATCTGTTCTTTTTAATACTAGCTACATTTTACATG
ATAGGCTTGGATTTCTATAAGAGATACAAATACTAAATTATTATTTTAAAAAACAGCACAAAAGGAAACT
CACCCTAACTGTAAAGTAATTATAACTTCGTATAGTATAAATTATACGAAGTTATAAGCCTTGGTTTTTT
GAATTCCGTATTACCGCCATGCATTAGTTATTAATAGTAATCAATTACGGGGTCATTAGTTCATAGCCCA
TATATGGAGTTCCGCGTTACATAACTTACGGTAAATGGCCCGCCTGGCTGACCGCCCAACGACCCCCGCC
CATTGACGTCAATAATGACGTATGTTCCCATAGTAACGCCAATAGGGACTTTCCATTGACGTCAATGGGT
GGAGTATTTACGGTAAACTGCCCACTTGGCAGTACATCAAGTGTATCATATGCCAAGTACGCCCCCTATT
GACGTCAATGACGGTAAATGGCCCGCCTGGCATTATGCCCAGTACATGACCTTATGGGACTTTCCTACTT
GGCAGTACATCTACGTATTAGTCATCGCTATTACCATGGTGATGCGGTTTTGGCAGTACATCAATGGGCG
TGGATAGCGGTTTGACTCACGGGGATTTCCAAGTCTCCACCCCATTGACGTCAATGGGAGTTTGTTTTGG
CACCAAAATCAACGGGACTTTCCAAAATGTCGTAACAACTCCGCCCCATTGACGCAAATGGGCGGTAGGC
GTGTACGGTGGGAGGTCTATATAAGCAGAGCTGGTTTAGTGAACCGTCGGATCCCAGTGTGGTGGTACGG
GAATTCAGGAAGATGGCGGACGGCGTGGACCACATAGACATTTACGCGGATGTCGGCGAAGAGTTCAACC
AGGAAGCTGAATATGGTGGGCATGATCAGATAGATTTGTATGACGATGTCATATCTCCATCTGCAAATAA
TGGAGATGCCCCAGAAGACCGAGATTACATGGATACTCTCCCACCAACTGTTGGTGATGATGTGGGTAAA
GGAGCAGCACCAAATGTTGTCTATACATATACTGGAAAGAGAATTGCATTATATATTGGAAATCTAACAT
GGTGGACAACAGATGAAGACTTAACTGAAGCAGTTCATTCTTTGGGAGTAAATGATATTTTGGAGATAAA
ATTTTTTGAAAATCGGGCAAATGGCCAGTCAAAGGGGTTTGCCCTTGTTGGTGTTGGATCTGAAGCATCT
TCAAAAAAGTTAATGGATCTGTTACCTAAAAGAGAACTTCATGGTCAGAATCCTGTTGTAACTCCATGCA
ATAAACAGTTCCTGAGTCAATTTGAAATGCAGTCCAGGAAAACTACACAATCAGGACAAATGTCTGGGGA
AGGTAAAGCTGGTCCTCCAGGAGGCAGTTCCCGTGCAGCATTTCCACAAGGTGGTAGAGGACGGGGCCGT
TTTCCAGGGGCTGTTCCTGGTGGGGACAGATTTCCTGGGCCAGCAGGACCAGGAGGGCCACCCCCACCTT
TTCCAGGAAATTTGATCAAGCATCTTGTTAAAGGAACTCGGCCTTTGTTCCTGGAAACTAGGATTCCATG
GCATATGGGGCACAGCATAGAGGAAATACCCATTTTTGGCCTAAAAGCTGGACAGACTCCACCACGTCCA
CCCTTAGGTCCTCCAGGCCCACCTGGTCCACCAGGTCCTCCACCTCCTGGTCAGGTTCTGCCTCCTCCTC
TAGCTGGGCCTCCTAATCGAGGAGATCGCCCTCCACCACCAGTTCTTTTTCCTGGACAACCTTTTGGGCA
GCCTCCATTGGGTCCACTTCCTCCTGGCCCTCCACCTCCAGTTCCAGGCTACGGCCCCCCTCCTGGCCCA
CCACCTCCACAACAGGGACCACCTCCACCTCCAGGCCCCTTTCCACCTCGTCCACCCGGTCCACTTGGGC
CACCCCTTACACTAGCTCCTCCTCCGCATCTTCCTGGACCACCTCCAGGTGCCCCACCGCCAGCTCCGCA
TGTGAACCCAGCTTTCTTTCCTCCACCAACTAACAGTGGCATGCCTACATCAGATAGCCGAGGTCCACCA
CCAACAGATCCATATGGGCGACCTCCACCATATGATAGGGGTGACTATGGCCCCCCTGGAAGGGAAATGG
ATACTGCAAGAACGCCATTGAGTGAAGCTGAATTTGAAGAAATCATGAATAGAAATAGGGCAATCTCAAG
CAGTGCTATTTCGAGAGCTGTGTCTGATGCCAGTGCTGGTGATTATGGGAGTGCTATTGAGACACTGGTA
ACTGCAATTTCTTTAATTAAACAATCCAAAGTATCTGCTGATGATCGTTGCAAAGTTCTTATTAGTTCTT
TGCAAGATTGCCTTCATGGAATTGAGTCCAAGTCTTATGGTTCTGGATCAAGACGTGAACGATCAAGAGA
GAGGGACCATAGTAGATCACGAGAAAAGAGTCGACGTCATAAATCCCGTAGTAGAGACCGTCATGACGAT
TATTACAGAGAGAGAAGCAGAGAACGAGAGAGGCACCGGGATCGTGACCGAGACCGTGACCGAGAGCGTG
ACCGAGAGCGCGAATATCGTCATCGTGAGGTACCGCGGGCCCGGGATCCGCTAGCGCTACCGGTCGCCAC
CATGGCGCGTAAGGTCGATCTCACCTCCTGCGATCGCGAGCCGATCCACATCCCCGGCAGCATTCAGCCG
TGCGGCTGCCTGCTAGCCTGCGACGCGCAGGCGGTGCGGATCACGCGCATTACGGAAAATGCCGGCGCGT
TCTTTGGACGCGAAACTCCGCGGGTCGGTGAGCTACTCGCCGATTACTTCGGCGAGACCGAAGCCCATGC
GCTGCGCAACGCACTGGCGCAGTCCTCCGATCCAAAGCGACCGGCGCTGATCTTCGGTTGGCGCGACGGC
CTGACCGGCCGCACCTTCGACATCTCACTGCATCGCCATGACGGTACATCGATCATCGAGTTCGAGCCTG
CGGCGGCCGAACAGGCCGACAATCCGCTGCGGCTGACGCGGCAGATCATCGCGCGCACCAAAGAACTGAA
GTCGCTCGAAGAGATGGCCGCACGGGTGCCGCGCTATCTGCAGGCGATGCTCGGCTATCACCGCGTGATG
TTGTACCGCTTCGCGGACGACGGCTCCGGGATGGTGATCGGCGAGGCGAAGCGCAGCGACCTCGAGAGCT
TTCTCGGTCAGCACTTTCCGGCGTCGCTGGTCCCGCAGCAGGCGCGGCTACTGTACTTGAAGAACGCGAT
CCGCGTGGTCTCGGATTCGCGCGGCATCAGCAGCCGGATCGTGCCCGAGCACGACGCCTCCGGCGCCGCG
CTCGATCTGTCGTTCGCGCACCTGCGCAGCATCTCGCCCTGCCATCTCGAATTTCTGCGGAACATGGGCG
TCAGCGCCTCGATGTCGCTGTCGATCATCATTGACGGCACGCTATGGGGATTGATCATCTGTCATCATTA
CGAGCCGCGTGCCGTGCCGATGGCGCAGCGCGTCGCGGCCGAAATGTTCGCCGACTTCTTATCGCTGCAC
TTCACCGCCGCCCACCACCAACGCTAATATCGCTGCACTTCACCGCCGCCCACCACCAACGCTAAGCGGC
CGCATAACTTCGTATAGTATAAATTATACGAAGTTATAAGCCTTGTTAACGCGCGGTGACCCTCGAGGTC
GACGGTATCGATAAGCTCGCTTCACGAGATCATGTTTAAGGGTTCCGGTTCCACTAGGTACAATTCGATA
TCAAGCTTATCGATAATCAACCTCTGGATTACAAAATTTGTGAAAGATTGACTGGTATTCTTAACTATGT
TGCTCCTTTTACGCTATGTGGATACGCTGCTTTAATGCCTTTGTATCATGCTATTGCTTCCCGTATGGCT
TTCATTTTCTCCTCCTTGTATAAATCCTGGTTGCTGTCTCTTTATGAGGAGTTGTGGCCCGTTGTCAGGC
AACGTGGCGTGGTGTGCACTGTGTTTGCTGACGCAACCCCCACTGGTTGGGGCATTGCCACCACCTGTCA
GCTCCTTTCCGGGACTTTCGCTTTCCCCCTCCCTATTGCCACGGCGGAACTCATCGCCGCCTGCCTTGCC
CGCTGCTGGACAGGGGCTCGGCTGTTGGGCACTGACAATTCCGTGGTGTTGTCGGGGAAATCATCGTCCT
TTCCTTGGCTGCTCGCCTGTGTTGCCACCTGGATTCTGCGCGGGACGTCCTTCTGCTACGTCCCTTCGGC
CCTCAATCCAGCGGACCTTCCTTCCCGCGGCCTGCTGCCGGCTCTGCGGCCTCTTCCGCGTCTTCGCCTT
CGCCCTCAGACGAGTCGGATCTCCCTTTGGGCCGCCTCCCCGCATCGATACCGTCGACCTCGATCGAGAC
CTAGAAAAACATGGAGCAATCACAAGTAGCAATACAGCAGCTACCAATGCTGATTGTGCCTGGCTAGAAG
CACAAGAGGAGGAGGAGGTGGGTTTTCCAGTCACACCTCAGGTACCTTTAAGACCAATGACTTACAAGGC
AGCTGTAGATCTTAGCCACTTTTTAAAAGAAAAGGGGGGACTGGAAGGGCTAATTCACTCCCAACGAAGA
CAAGATATCCTTGATCTGTGGATCTACCACACACAAGGCTACTTCCCTGATTGGCAGAACTACACACCAG
GGCCAGGGATCAGATATCCACTGACCTTTGGATGGTGCTACAAGCTAGTACCAGTTGAGCAAGAGAAGGT
AGAAGAAGCCAATGAAGGAGAGAACACCCGCTTGTTACACCCTGTGAGCCTGCATGGGATGGATGACCCG
GAGAGAGAAGTATTAGAGTGGAGGTTTGACAGCCGCCTAGCATTTCATCACATGGCCCGAGAGCTGCATC
CGGACTGTACTGGGTCTCTCTGGTTAGACCAGATCTGAGCCTGGGAGCTCTCTGGCTAACTAGGGAACCC
ACTGCTTAAGCCTCAATAAAGCTTGCCTTGAGTGCTTCAAGTAGTGTGTGCCCGTCTGTTGTGTGACTCT
GGTAACTAGAGATCCCTCAGACCCTTTTAGTCAGTGTGGAAAATCTCTAGCAGCATGTGAGCAAAAGGCC
AGCAAAAGGCCAGGAACCGTAAAAAGGCCGCGTTGCTGGCGTTTTTCCATAGGCTCCGCCCCCCTGACGA
GCATCACAAAAATCGACGCTCAAGTCAGAGGTGGCGAAACCCGACAGGACTATAAAGATACCAGGCGTTT
CCCCCTGGAAGCTCCCTCGTGCGCTCTCCTGTTCCGACCCTGCCGCTTACCGGATACCTGTCCGCCTTTC
TCCCTTCGGGAAGCGTGGCGCTTTCTCATAGCTCACGCTGTAGGTATCTCAGTTCGGTGTAGGTCGTTCG
CTCCAAGCTGGGCTGTGTGCACGAACCCCCCGTTCAGCCCGACCGCTGCGCCTTATCCGGTAACTATCGT
CTTGAGTCCAACCCGGTAAGACACGACTTATCGCCACTGGCAGCAGCCACTGGTAACAGGATTAGCAGAG
CGAGGTATGTAGGCGGTGCTACAGAGTTCTTGAAGTGGTGGCCTAACTACGGCTACACTAGAAGAACAGT
ATTTGGTATCTGCGCTCTGCTGAAGCCAGTTACCTTCGGAAAAAGAGTTGGTAGCTCTTGATCCGGCAAA
CAAACCACCGCTGGTAGCGGTGGTTTTTTTGTTTGCAAGCAGCAGATTACGCGCAGAAAAAAAGGATCTC
AAGAAGATCCTTTGATCTTTTCTACGGGGTCTGACGCTCAGTGGAACGAAAACTCACGTTAAGGGATTTT
GGTCATGAGATTATCAAAAAGGATCTTCACCTAGATCCTTTTAAATTAAAAATGAAGTTTTAAATCAATC
TAAAGTATATATGAGTAAACTTGGTCTGACAGTTACCAATGCTTAATCAGTGAGGCACCTATCTCAGCGA
TCTGTCTATTTCGTTCATCCATAGTTGCCTGACTCCCCGTCGTGTAGATAACTACGATACGGGAGGGCTT
ACCATCTGGCCCCAGTGCTGCAATGATACCGCGAGACCCACGCTCACCGGCTCCAGATTTATCAGCAATA
AACCAGCCAGCCGGAAGGGCCGAGCGCAGAAGTGGTCCTGCAACTTTATCCGCCTCCATCCAGTCTATTA
ATTGTTGCCGGGAAGCTAGAGTAAGTAGTTCGCCAGTTAATAGTTTGCGCAACGTTGTTGCCATTGCTAC
AGGCATCGTGGTGTCACGCTCGTCGTTTGGTATGGCTTCATTCAGCTCCGGTTCCCAACGATCAAGGCGA
GTTACATGATCCCCCATGTTGTGCAAAAAAGCGGTTAGCTCCTTCGGTCCTCCGATCGTTGTCAGAAGTA
AGTTGGCCGCAGTGTTATCACTCATGGTTATGGCAGCACTGCATAATTCTCTTACTGTCATGCCATCCGT
AAGATGCTTTTCTGTGACTGGTGAGTACTCAACCAAGTCATTCTGAGAATAGTGTATGCGGCGACCGAGT
TGCTCTTGCCCGGCGTCAATACGGGATAATACCGCGCCACATAGCAGAACTTTAAAAGTGCTCATCATTG
GAAAACGTTCTTCGGGGCGAAAACTCTCAAGGATCTTACCGCTGTTGAGATCCAGTTCGATGTAACCCAC
TCGTGCACCCAACTGATCTTCAGCATCTTTTACTTTCACCAGCGTTTCTGGGTGAGCAAAAACAGGAAGG
CAAAATGCCGCAAAAAAGGGAATAAGGGCGACACGGAAATGTTGAATACTCATACTCTTCCTTTTTCAAT
ATTATTGAAGCATTTATCAGGGTTATTGTCTCATGAGCGGATACATATTTGAATGTATTTAGAAAAATAA
ACAAATAGGGGTTCCGCGCACATTTCCCCGAAAAGTGCCACCTGAC
Features (pLannotate 1.2.2; 27 found; start..end, strand, type, name):
     31..83      -  misc_feature   bom (fragment): basis of mobility region from pBR322
    238..617     +  enhancer       CMV enhancer: human cytomegalovirus immediate early enhancer
    618..817     +  promoter       CMV promoter: human cytomegalovirus (CMV) immediate early promoter
    835..1015    +  LTR            5' LTR (truncated): truncated 5' long terminal repeat (LTR) from HIV-1
   1062..1187    +  misc_feature   HIV-1 Ψ: packaging signal of human immunodeficiency virus type 1
   1171..1509    +  CDS            HIV-1 gag (fragment): gag protein from human immunodeficiency virus 1; gag
   1686..1919    +  misc_feature   RRE: The Rev response element (RRE) of HIV-1 allows for Rev-dependent mRNA export from the nucleus to the cytoplasm.
   2296..2396    +  CDS            Rev (fragment): human immunodeficiency virus 1 (HIV-1) Rev protein; rev; enhances nuclear export of unspliced and incompletely spliced viral mRNAs
   2446..2563    +  misc_feature   cPPT/CTS: central polypurine tract and central termination sequence of HIV-1
   2622..2891    +  promoter       U6 promoter (fragment): RNA polymerase III promoter for mouse U6 snRNA (Das et al., 1988)
   2892..2925    +  protein_bind   loxP511: Cre-mediated recombination occurs in the 8-bp core sequence (GTATACAT). loxP511 sites are compatible with each other, but incompatible with wild-type loxP sites. Cre recombinase
   3025..3328    +  enhancer       CMV enhancer: human cytomegalovirus immediate early enhancer
   3329..3532    +  promoter       CMV promoter: human cytomegalovirus (CMV) immediate early promoter
   3583..5346    +  CDS            CPSF6: CPSF6_HUMAN - Also known as CFIM68 From Homo sapiens (Human).
   5349..5369    +  misc_feature   MCS (fragment): multiple cloning site
   5392..6327    +  CDS            iRFP670: near-infrared fluorescent protein with an emission peak at 670 nm, engineered from a bacterial phytochrome (Shcherbakova and Verkhusha, 2013) derived from Rhodopseudomonas palustris RpBphP6
   6328..6365    +  CDS            iRFP670 (fragment): near-infrared fluorescent protein with an emission peak at 670 nm, engineered from a bacterial phytochrome (Shcherbakova and Verkhusha, 2013) derived from Rhodopseudomonas palustris RpBphP6
   6374..6407    +  protein_bind   loxP511: Cre-mediated recombination occurs in the 8-bp core sequence (GTATACAT). loxP511 sites are compatible with each other, but incompatible with wild-type loxP sites. Cre recombinase
   6430..6457    -  misc_feature   MCS (fragment): pBluescript multiple cloning site
   6502..6525    +  misc_feature   MCS (fragment): pBluescript multiple cloning site
   6525..7113    +  misc_feature   WPRE: woodchuck hepatitis virus posttranscriptional regulatory element
   7114..7133    +  misc_feature   MCS (fragment): pBluescript multiple cloning site
   7135..7635    +  CDS            nef (fragment): NEF_HV1LA - Experimental evidence at protein level: Swiss-Prot protein existence level 1. Extracellular Nef protein targets CD4(+) T-lymphocytes for apoptosis by interacting with CXCR4 surface receptors. From Human immunodeficiency virus type 1 group M subtype B (isolate Lai) (HIV-1).
   7642..7822    +  LTR            5' LTR (truncated): truncated 5' long terminal repeat (LTR) from HIV-1
   7884..8472    -  rep_origin     ori: high-copy-number ColE1/pMB1/pBR322/pUC origin of replication
   8643..9503    -  CDS            AmpR: β-lactamase; bla; confers resistance to ampicillin, carbenicillin, and related antibiotics
   9504..9608    -  promoter       AmpR promoter: bla
