>Addgene plasmid #167586 | pSICO-CPSF6-iRFP670 | addgene full sequence | sequence record 330870 | Addgene NGS Result
GTGATGCGGTTTTGGCAGTACATCAATGGGCGTGGATAGCGGTTTGACTCACGGGGATTTCCAAGTCTCC
ACCCCATTGACGTCAATGGGAGTTTGTTTTGGCACCAAAATCAACGGGACTTTCCAAAATGTCGTAACAA
CTCCGCCCCATTGACGCAAATGGGCGGTAGGCGTGTACGGTGGGAGGTCTATATAAGCAGCGCGTTTTGC
CTGTACTGGGTCTCTCTGGTTAGACCAGATCTGAGCCTGGGAGCTCTCTGGCTAACTAGGGAACCCACTG
CTTAAGCCTCAATAAAGCTTGCCTTGAGTGCTTCAAGTAGTGTGTGCCCGTCTGTTGTGTGACTCTGGTA
ACTAGAGATCCCTCAGACCCTTTTAGTCAGTGTGGAAAATCTCTAGCAGTGGCGCCCGAACAGGGACTTG
AAAGCGAAAGGGAAACCAGAGGAGCTCTCTCGACGCAGGACTCGGCTTGCTGAAGCGCGCACGGCAAGAG
GCGAGGGGCGGCGACTGGTGAGTACGCCAAAAATTTTGACTAGCGGAGGCTAGAAGGAGAGAGATGGGTG
CGAGAGCGTCAGTATTAAGCGGGGGAGAATTAGATCGCGATGGGAAAAAATTCGGTTAAGGCCAGGGGGA
AAGAAAAAATATAAATTAAAACATATAGTATGGGCAAGCAGGGAGCTAGAACGATTCGCAGTTAATCCTG
GCCTGTTAGAAACATCAGAAGGCTGTAGACAAATACTGGGACAGCTACAACCATCCCTTCAGACAGGATC
AGAAGAACTTAGATCATTATATAATACAGTAGCAACCCTCTATTGTGTGCATCAAAGGATAGAGATAAAA
GACACCAAGGAAGCTTTAGACAAGATAGAGGAAGAGCAAAACAAAAGTAAGACCACCGCACAGCAAGCGG
CCGGCCGCTGATCTTCAGACCTGGAGGAGGAGATATGAGGGACAATTGGAGAAGTGAATTATATAAATAT
AAAGTAGTAAAAATTGAACCATTAGGAGTAGCACCCACCAAGGCAAAGAGAAGAGTGGTGCAGAGAGAAA
AAAGAGCAGTGGGAATAGGAGCTTTGTTCCTTGGGTTCTTGGGAGCAGCAGGAAGCACTATGGGCGCAGC
GTCAATGACGCTGACGGTACAGGCCAGACAATTATTGTCTGGTATAGTGCAGCAGCAGAACAATTTGCTG
AGGGCTATTGAGGCGCAACAGCATCTGTTGCAACTCACAGTCTGGGGCATCAAGCAGCTCCAGGCAAGAA
TCCTGGCTGTGGAAAGATACCTAAAGGATCAACAGCTCCTGGGGATTTGGGGTTGCTCTGGAAAACTCAT
TTGCACCACTGCTGTGCCTTGGAATGCTAGTTGGAGTAATAAATCTCTGGAACAGATTTGGAATCACACG
ACCTGGATGGAGTGGGACAGAGAAATTAACAATTACACAAGCTTAATACACTCCTTAATTGAAGAATCGC
AAAACCAGCAAGAAAAGAATGAACAAGAATTATTGGAATTAGATAAATGGGCAAGTTTGTGGAATTGGTT
TAACATAACAAATTGGCTGTGGTATATAAAATTATTCATAATGATAGTAGGAGGCTTGGTAGGTTTAAGA
ATAGTTTTTGCTGTACTTTCTATAGTGAATAGAGTTAGGCAGGGATATTCACCATTATCGTTTCAGACCC
ACCTCCCAACCCCGAGGGGACCCGACAGGCCCGAAGGAATAGAAGAAGAAGGTGGAGAGAGAGACAGAGA
CAGATCCATTCGATTAGTGAACGGATCGGCACTGCGTGCGCCAATTCTGCAGACAAATGGCAGTATTCAT
CCACAATTTTAAAAGAAAAGGGGGGATTGGGGGGTACAGTGCAGGGGAAAGAATAGTAGACATAATAGCA
ACAGACATACAAACTAAAGAATTACAAAAACAAATTACAAAAATTCAAAATTTTCGGGTTTATTACAGGG
ACAGCAGAGATCCAGTTTGGTTAGTACCGGGCCCGCTCTAGAGATCCGACGCGCCATCTCTAGGCCCGCG
CCGGCCCCCTCGCACAGACTTGTGGGAGAAGCTCGGCTACTCCCCTGCCCCGGTTAATTTGCATATAATA
TTTCCTAGTAACTATAGAGGCTTAATGTGCGATAAAAGACAGATAATCTGTTCTTTTTAATACTAGCTAC
ATTTTACATGATAGGCTTGGATTTCTATAAGAGATACAAATACTAAATTATTATTTTAAAAAACAGCACA
AAAGGAAACTCACCCTAACTGTAAAGTAATTATAACTTCGTATAGTATAAATTATACGAAGTTATAAGCC
TTGGTTTTTTGAATTCCGTATTACCGCCATGCATTAGTTATTAATAGTAATCAATTACGGGGTCATTAGT
TCATAGCCCATATATGGAGTTCCGCGTTACATAACTTACGGTAAATGGCCCGCCTGGCTGACCGCCCAAC
GACCCCCGCCCATTGACGTCAATAATGACGTATGTTCCCATAGTAACGCCAATAGGGACTTTCCATTGAC
GTCAATGGGTGGAGTATTTACGGTAAACTGCCCACTTGGCAGTACATCAAGTGTATCATATGCCAAGTAC
GCCCCCTATTGACGTCAATGACGGTAAATGGCCCGCCTGGCATTATGCCCAGTACATGACCTTATGGGAC
TTTCCTACTTGGCAGTACATCTACGTATTAGTCATCGCTATTACCATGGTGATGCGGTTTTGGCAGTACA
TCAATGGGCGTGGATAGCGGTTTGACTCACGGGGATTTCCAAGTCTCCACCCCATTGACGTCAATGGGAG
TTTGTTTTGGCACCAAAATCAACGGGACTTTCCAAAATGTCGTAACAACTCCGCCCCATTGACGCAAATG
GGCGGTAGGCGTGTACGGTGGGAGGTCTATATAAGCAGAGCTGGTTTAGTGAACCGTCGGATCCCAGTGT
GGTGGTACGGGAATTCAGGAAGATGGCGGACGGCGTGGACCACATAGACATTTACGCGGATGTCGGCGAA
GAGTTCAACCAGGAAGCTGAATATGGTGGGCATGATCAGATAGATTTGTATGACGATGTCATATCTCCAT
CTGCAAATAATGGAGATGCCCCAGAAGACCGAGATTACATGGATACTCTCCCACCAACTGTTGGTGATGA
TGTGGGTAAAGGAGCAGCACCAAATGTTGTCTATACATATACTGGAAAGAGAATTGCATTATATATTGGA
AATCTAACATGGTGGACAACAGATGAAGACTTAACTGAAGCAGTTCATTCTTTGGGAGTAAATGATATTT
TGGAGATAAAATTTTTTGAAAATCGGGCAAATGGCCAGTCAAAGGGGTTTGCCCTTGTTGGTGTTGGATC
TGAAGCATCTTCAAAAAAGTTAATGGATCTGTTACCTAAAAGAGAACTTCATGGTCAGAATCCTGTTGTA
ACTCCATGCAATAAACAGTTCCTGAGTCAATTTGAAATGCAGTCCAGGAAAACTACACAATCAGGACAAA
TGTCTGGGGAAGGTAAAGCTGGTCCTCCAGGAGGCAGTTCCCGTGCAGCATTTCCACAAGGTGGTAGAGG
ACGGGGCCGTTTTCCAGGGGCTGTTCCTGGTGGGGACAGATTTCCTGGGCCAGCAGGACCAGGAGGGCCA
CCCCCACCTTTTCCAGGAAATTTGATCAAGCATCTTGTTAAAGGAACTCGGCCTTTGTTCCTGGAAACTA
GGATTCCATGGCATATGGGGCACAGCATAGAGGAAATACCCATTTTTGGCCTAAAAGCTGGACAGACTCC
ACCACGTCCACCCTTAGGTCCTCCAGGCCCACCTGGTCCACCAGGTCCTCCACCTCCTGGTCAGGTTCTG
CCTCCTCCTCTAGCTGGGCCTCCTAATCGAGGAGATCGCCCTCCACCACCAGTTCTTTTTCCTGGACAAC
CTTTTGGGCAGCCTCCATTGGGTCCACTTCCTCCTGGCCCTCCACCTCCAGTTCCAGGCTACGGCCCCCC
TCCTGGCCCACCACCTCCACAACAGGGACCACCTCCACCTCCAGGCCCCTTTCCACCTCGTCCACCCGGT
CCACTTGGGCCACCCCTTACACTAGCTCCTCCTCCGCATCTTCCTGGACCACCTCCAGGTGCCCCACCGC
CAGCTCCGCATGTGAACCCAGCTTTCTTTCCTCCACCAACTAACAGTGGCATGCCTACATCAGATAGCCG
AGGTCCACCACCAACAGATCCATATGGGCGACCTCCACCATATGATAGGGGTGACTATGGCCCCCCTGGA
AGGGAAATGGATACTGCAAGAACGCCATTGAGTGAAGCTGAATTTGAAGAAATCATGAATAGAAATAGGG
CAATCTCAAGCAGTGCTATTTCGAGAGCTGTGTCTGATGCCAGTGCTGGTGATTATGGGAGTGCTATTGA
GACACTGGTAACTGCAATTTCTTTAATTAAACAATCCAAAGTATCTGCTGATGATCGTTGCAAAGTTCTT
ATTAGTTCTTTGCAAGATTGCCTTCATGGAATTGAGTCCAAGTCTTATGGTTCTGGATCAAGACGTGAAC
GATCAAGAGAGAGGGACCATAGTAGATCACGAGAAAAGAGTCGACGTCATAAATCCCGTAGTAGAGACCG
TCATGACGATTATTACAGAGAGAGAAGCAGAGAACGAGAGAGGCACCGGGATCGTGACCGAGACCGTGAC
CGAGAGCGTGACCGAGAGCGCGAATATCGTCATCGTGAGGTACCGCGGGCCCGGGATCCGCTAGCGCTAC
CGGTCGCCACCATGGCGCGTAAGGTCGATCTCACCTCCTGCGATCGCGAGCCGATCCACATCCCCGGCAG
CATTCAGCCGTGCGGCTGCCTGCTAGCCTGCGACGCGCAGGCGGTGCGGATCACGCGCATTACGGAAAAT
GCCGGCGCGTTCTTTGGACGCGAAACTCCGCGGGTCGGTGAGCTACTCGCCGATTACTTCGGCGAGACCG
AAGCCCATGCGCTGCGCAACGCACTGGCGCAGTCCTCCGATCCAAAGCGACCGGCGCTGATCTTCGGTTG
GCGCGACGGCCTGACCGGCCGCACCTTCGACATCTCACTGCATCGCCATGACGGTACATCGATCATCGAG
TTCGAGCCTGCGGCGGCCGAACAGGCCGACAATCCGCTGCGGCTGACGCGGCAGATCATCGCGCGCACCA
AAGAACTGAAGTCGCTCGAAGAGATGGCCGCACGGGTGCCGCGCTATCTGCAGGCGATGCTCGGCTATCA
CCGCGTGATGTTGTACCGCTTCGCGGACGACGGCTCCGGGATGGTGATCGGCGAGGCGAAGCGCAGCGAC
CTCGAGAGCTTTCTCGGTCAGCACTTTCCGGCGTCGCTGGTCCCGCAGCAGGCGCGGCTACTGTACTTGA
AGAACGCGATCCGCGTGGTCTCGGATTCGCGCGGCATCAGCAGCCGGATCGTGCCCGAGCACGACGCCTC
CGGCGCCGCGCTCGATCTGTCGTTCGCGCACCTGCGCAGCATCTCGCCCTGCCATCTCGAATTTCTGCGG
AACATGGGCGTCAGCGCCTCGATGTCGCTGTCGATCATCATTGACGGCACGCTATGGGGATTGATCATCT
GTCATCATTACGAGCCGCGTGCCGTGCCGATGGCGCAGCGCGTCGCGGCCGAAATGTTCGCCGACTTCTT
ATCGCTGCACTTCACCGCCGCCCACCACCAACGCTAAGCGGCCGCATAACTTCGTATAGTATAAATTATA
CGAAGTTATAAGCCTTGTTAACGCGCGGTGACCCTCGAGGTCGACGGTATCGATAAGCTCGCTTCACGAG
ATCATGTTTAAGGGTTCCGGTTCCACTAGGTACAATTCGATATCAAGCTTATCGATAATCAACCTCTGGA
TTACAAAATTTGTGAAAGATTGACTGGTATTCTTAACTATGTTGCTCCTTTTACGCTATGTGGATACGCT
GCTTTAATGCCTTTGTATCATGCTATTGCTTCCCGTATGGCTTTCATTTTCTCCTCCTTGTATAAATCCT
GGTTGCTGTCTCTTTATGAGGAGTTGTGGCCCGTTGTCAGGCAACGTGGCGTGGTGTGCACTGTGTTTGC
TGACGCAACCCCCACTGGTTGGGGCATTGCCACCACCTGTCAGCTCCTTTCCGGGACTTTCGCTTTCCCC
CTCCCTATTGCCACGGCGGAACTCATCGCCGCCTGCCTTGCCCGCTGCTGGACAGGGGCTCGGCTGTTGG
GCACTGACAATTCCGTGGTGTTGTCGGGGAAATCATCGTCCTTTCCTTGGCTGCTCGCCTGTGTTGCCAC
CTGGATTCTGCGCGGGACGTCCTTCTGCTACGTCCCTTCGGCCCTCAATCCAGCGGACCTTCCTTCCCGC
GGCCTGCTGCCGGCTCTGCGGCCTCTTCCGCGTCTTCGCCTTCGCCCTCAGACGAGTCGGATCTCCCTTT
GGGCCGCCTCCCCGCATCGATACCGTCGACCTCGATCGAGACCTAGAAAAACATGGAGCAATCACAAGTA
GCAATACAGCAGCTACCAATGCTGATTGTGCCTGGCTAGAAGCACAAGAGGAGGAGGAGGTGGGTTTTCC
AGTCACACCTCAGGTACCTTTAAGACCAATGACTTACAAGGCAGCTGTAGATCTTAGCCACTTTTTAAAA
GAAAAGGGGGGACTGGAAGGGCTAATTCACTCCCAACGAAGACAAGATATCCTTGATCTGTGGATCTACC
ACACACAAGGCTACTTCCCTGATTGGCAGAACTACACACCAGGGCCAGGGATCAGATATCCACTGACCTT
TGGATGGTGCTACAAGCTAGTACCAGTTGAGCAAGAGAAGGTAGAAGAAGCCAATGAAGGAGAGAACACC
CGCTTGTTACACCCTGTGAGCCTGCATGGGATGGATGACCCGGAGAGAGAAGTATTAGAGTGGAGGTTTG
ACAGCCGCCTAGCATTTCATCACATGGCCCGAGAGCTGCATCCGGACTGTACTGGGTCTCTCTGGTTAGA
CCAGATCTGAGCCTGGGAGCTCTCTGGCTAACTAGGGAACCCACTGCTTAAGCCTCAATAAAGCTTGCCT
TGAGTGCTTCAAGTAGTGTGTGCCCGTCTGTTGTGTGACTCTGGTAACTAGAGATCCCTCAGACCCTTTT
AGTCAGTGTGGAAAATCTCTAGCAGCATGTGAGCAAAAGGCCAGCAAAAGGCCAGGAACCGTAAAAAGGC
CGCGTTGCTGGCGTTTTTCCATAGGCTCCGCCCCCCTGACGAGCATCACAAAAATCGACGCTCAAGTCAG
AGGTGGCGAAACCCGACAGGACTATAAAGATACCAGGCGTTTCCCCCTGGAAGCTCCCTCGTGCGCTCTC
CTGTTCCGACCCTGCCGCTTACCGGATACCTGTCCGCCTTTCTCCCTTCGGGAAGCGTGGCGCTTTCTCA
TAGCTCACGCTGTAGGTATCTCAGTTCGGTGTAGGTCGTTCGCTCCAAGCTGGGCTGTGTGCACGAACCC
CCCGTTCAGCCCGACCGCTGCGCCTTATCCGGTAACTATCGTCTTGAGTCCAACCCGGTAAGACACGACT
TATCGCCACTGGCAGCAGCCACTGGTAACAGGATTAGCAGAGCGAGGTATGTAGGCGGTGCTACAGAGTT
CTTGAAGTGGTGGCCTAACTACGGCTACACTAGAAGAACAGTATTTGGTATCTGCGCTCTGCTGAAGCCA
GTTACCTTCGGAAAAAGAGTTGGTAGCTCTTGATCCGGCAAACAAACCACCGCTGGTAGCGGTGGTTTTT
TTGTTTGCAAGCAGCAGATTACGCGCAGAAAAAAAGGATCTCAAGAAGATCCTTTGATCTTTTCTACGGG
GTCTGACGCTCAGTGGAACGAAAACTCACGTTAAGGGATTTTGGTCATGAGATTATCAAAAAGGATCTTC
ACCTAGATCCTTTTAAATTAAAAATGAAGTTTTAAATCAATCTAAAGTATATATGAGTAAACTTGGTCTG
ACAGTTACCAATGCTTAATCAGTGAGGCACCTATCTCAGCGATCTGTCTATTTCGTTCATCCATAGTTGC
CTGACTCCCCGTCGTGTAGATAACTACGATACGGGAGGGCTTACCATCTGGCCCCAGTGCTGCAATGATA
CCGCGAGACCCACGCTCACCGGCTCCAGATTTATCAGCAATAAACCAGCCAGCCGGAAGGGCCGAGCGCA
GAAGTGGTCCTGCAACTTTATCCGCCTCCATCCAGTCTATTAATTGTTGCCGGGAAGCTAGAGTAAGTAG
TTCGCCAGTTAATAGTTTGCGCAACGTTGTTGCCATTGCTACAGGCATCGTGGTGTCACGCTCGTCGTTT
GGTATGGCTTCATTCAGCTCCGGTTCCCAACGATCAAGGCGAGTTACATGATCCCCCATGTTGTGCAAAA
AAGCGGTTAGCTCCTTCGGTCCTCCGATCGTTGTCAGAAGTAAGTTGGCCGCAGTGTTATCACTCATGGT
TATGGCAGCACTGCATAATTCTCTTACTGTCATGCCATCCGTAAGATGCTTTTCTGTGACTGGTGAGTAC
TCAACCAAGTCATTCTGAGAATAGTGTATGCGGCGACCGAGTTGCTCTTGCCCGGCGTCAATACGGGATA
ATACCGCGCCACATAGCAGAACTTTAAAAGTGCTCATCATTGGAAAACGTTCTTCGGGGCGAAAACTCTC
AAGGATCTTACCGCTGTTGAGATCCAGTTCGATGTAACCCACTCGTGCACCCAACTGATCTTCAGCATCT
TTTACTTTCACCAGCGTTTCTGGGTGAGCAAAAACAGGAAGGCAAAATGCCGCAAAAAAGGGAATAAGGG
CGACACGGAAATGTTGAATACTCATACTCTTCCTTTTTCAATATTATTGAAGCATTTATCAGGGTTATTG
TCTCATGAGCGGATACATATTTGAATGTATTTAGAAAAATAAACAAATAGGGGTTCCGCGCACATTTCCC
CGAAAAGTGCCACCTGACGTCGACGGATCGGGAGATCTCCCGATCCCCTATGGTGCACTCTCAGTACAAT
CTGCTCTGATGCCGCATAGTTAAGCCAGTATCTGCTCCCTGCTTGTGTGTTGGAGGTCGCTGAGTAGTGC
GCGAGCAAAATTTAAGCTACAACAAGGCAAGGCTTGACCGACAATTGCATGAAGAATCTGCTTAGGGTTA
GGCGTTTTGCGCTGCTTCGCGATGTACGGGCCAGATATACGCGTTGACATTGATTATTGACTAGTTATTA
ATAGTAATCAATTACGGGGTCATTAGTTCATAGCCCATATATGGAGTTCCGCGTTACATAACTTACGGTA
AATGGCCCGCCTGGCTGACCGCCCAACGACCCCCGCCCATTGACGTCAATAATGACGTATGTTCCCATAG
TAACGCCAATAGGGACTTTCCATTGACGTCAATGGGTGGAGTATTTACGGTAAACTGCCCACTTGGCAGT
ACATCAAGTGTATCATATGCCAAGTACGCCCCCTATTGACGTCAATGACGGTAAATGGCCCGCCTGGCAT
TATGCCCAGTACATGACCTTATGGGACTTTCCTACTTGGCAGTACATCTACGTATTAGTCATCGCTATTA
CCATG
Features (pLannotate 1.2.2; 26 found; start..end, strand, type, name):
      1..200     +  promoter       CMV promoter: human cytomegalovirus (CMV) immediate early promoter
    218..398     +  LTR            5' LTR (truncated): truncated 5' long terminal repeat (LTR) from HIV-1
    445..570     +  misc_feature   HIV-1 Ψ: packaging signal of human immunodeficiency virus type 1
    554..892     +  CDS            HIV-1 gag (fragment): gag protein from human immunodeficiency virus 1; gag
   1067..1300    +  misc_feature   RRE: The Rev response element (RRE) of HIV-1 allows for Rev-dependent mRNA export from the nucleus to the cytoplasm.
   1677..1777    +  CDS            Rev (fragment): human immunodeficiency virus 1 (HIV-1) Rev protein; rev; enhances nuclear export of unspliced and incompletely spliced viral mRNAs
   1827..1944    +  misc_feature   cPPT/CTS: central polypurine tract and central termination sequence of HIV-1
   2003..2271    +  promoter       U6 promoter (fragment): RNA polymerase III promoter for mouse U6 snRNA (Das et al., 1988)
   2272..2305    +  protein_bind   loxP511: Cre-mediated recombination occurs in the 8-bp core sequence (GTATACAT). loxP511 sites are compatible with each other, but incompatible with wild-type loxP sites. Cre recombinase
   2405..2708    +  enhancer       CMV enhancer: human cytomegalovirus immediate early enhancer
   2709..2912    +  promoter       CMV promoter: human cytomegalovirus (CMV) immediate early promoter
   2963..4726    +  CDS            CPSF6: CPSF6_HUMAN - Also known as CFIM68 From Homo sapiens (Human).
   4729..4749    +  misc_feature   MCS (fragment): multiple cloning site
   4772..5707    +  CDS            iRFP670: near-infrared fluorescent protein with an emission peak at 670 nm, engineered from a bacterial phytochrome (Shcherbakova and Verkhusha, 2013) derived from Rhodopseudomonas palustris RpBphP6
   5716..5749    +  protein_bind   loxP511: Cre-mediated recombination occurs in the 8-bp core sequence (GTATACAT). loxP511 sites are compatible with each other, but incompatible with wild-type loxP sites. Cre recombinase
   5772..5799    -  misc_feature   MCS (fragment): pBluescript multiple cloning site
   5844..5867    +  misc_feature   MCS (fragment): pBluescript multiple cloning site
   5867..6455    +  misc_feature   WPRE: woodchuck hepatitis virus posttranscriptional regulatory element
   6456..6475    +  misc_feature   MCS (fragment): pBluescript multiple cloning site
   6477..6977    +  CDS            nef (fragment): NEF_HV1LA - Experimental evidence at protein level: Swiss-Prot protein existence level 1. Extracellular Nef protein targets CD4(+) T-lymphocytes for apoptosis by interacting with CXCR4 surface receptors. From Human immunodeficiency virus type 1 group M subtype B (isolate Lai) (HIV-1).
   6984..7164    +  LTR            5' LTR (truncated): truncated 5' long terminal repeat (LTR) from HIV-1
   7226..7814    -  rep_origin     ori: high-copy-number ColE1/pMB1/pBR322/pUC origin of replication
   7985..8845    -  CDS            AmpR: β-lactamase; bla; confers resistance to ampicillin, carbenicillin, and related antibiotics
   8846..8950    -  promoter       AmpR promoter: bla
   9009..9061    -  misc_feature   bom (fragment): basis of mobility region from pBR322
   9216..9595    +  enhancer       CMV enhancer: human cytomegalovirus immediate early enhancer
