[The description below was written by a language model from this plasmid's Addgene catalogue record and pLannotate feature annotations shown in this document.]
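Description:
pSICO-CPSF6-iRFP670 is an HIV-1-based lentiviral transfer plasmid built on the pSICO backbone and designed to express wild-type human CPSF6 (cleavage and polyadenylation specificity factor 6, also called CFIM68) fused at its C terminus to the near-infrared fluorescent protein iRFP670. It is propagated in E. coli through a high-copy ColE1/pUC-type origin with ampicillin selection from the β-lactamase gene. The viral genome is transcribed from a CMV enhancer/promoter fused to a truncated 5' LTR. It carries the Ψ packaging signal with an adjoining gag fragment, the Rev response element for Rev-dependent nuclear export, the cPPT/CTS, a WPRE to boost transcript stability and expression, and a truncated 3' LTR. No packaging genes are present, so these functions must be supplied in trans to make particles.

The payload sits downstream of the cPPT. An internal CMV enhancer/promoter drives the CPSF6 open reading frame, which is joined through a short polylinker remnant to iRFP670. The catalogue lists this insert as about 2.7 kb. The whole CMV-driven cassette is flanked by two loxP511 sites and lies just after a mouse U6 promoter fragment. This layout is inherited from pSICO, where Cre-mediated excision of the floxed cassette normally activates a U6-driven shRNA. No shRNA is annotated here, so the vector appears to serve simply as an expression construct, although Cre would be expected to remove the fusion cassette. No mammalian drug-selection marker is annotated, so transduced cells would be identified by iRFP670 fluorescence.

The associated work concerns the role of cytoplasmic CPSF6 in HIV-1 capsid trafficking and infection, which is consistent with use in live-cell imaging of CPSF6 localisation. The depositor and repository-sequenced records share the same architecture and differ by about 40 nt, partly reflecting an extra short iRFP670 fragment annotated in the depositor version.
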