Addgene plasmid #167586: pSICO-CPSF6-iRFP670
Purpose: Expresses human CPSF6 fused to iRFP
Depositing lab: Zandrea Ambrose. Depositing organization: University of Pittsburgh (University, School of Medicine, and Cancer Institute). Publication: Cytoplasmic CPSF6 Regulates HIV-1 Capsid Trafficking and Infection in a Cyclophilin A-Dependent Manner. Zhong Z, Ning J, Boggs EA, Jang S, Wallace C, Telmer C, Bruchez MP, Ahn J, Engelman AN, Zhang P, Watkins SC, Ambrose Z. mBio. 2021 Mar 23;12(2). pii: mBio.03142-20. doi: 10.1128/mBio.03142-20. PubMed 33758083.
Backbone
  Vector backbone: pSICO
  Backbone manufacturer: Addgene #11578
  Vector type: Lentiviral
Growth in bacteria
  Bacterial resistance: Ampicillin, 100 μg/mL
  Growth temperature: 37°C
  Growth strain: NEB Stable
  Copy number: High Copy
Gene/Insert
  Gene/Insert name: CPSF6-iRFP670
  Species: H. sapiens (human)
  Insert size (bp): 2745
  Mutation: WT
  Entrez Gene: CPSF6 (a.k.a. CFIM, CFIM68, CFIM72, HPBRII-4, HPBRII-7)
  Tag / fusion protein: iRFP670 (C terminal on insert)
  Cloning method: Restriction Enzyme; 5′ cloning site Unknown (unknown if destroyed)
Terms and licenses: Academic/Nonprofit Terms; Industry Terms: Not Available to Industry
How to cite: pSICO-CPSF6-iRFP670 was a gift from Zandrea Ambrose (Addgene plasmid # 167586 ; http://n2t.net/addgene:167586 ; RRID:Addgene_167586)
